>Addgene plasmid #131765 | pFH66 | addgene full sequence | sequence record 258522 | Addgene NGS Result
TCTGTGAAGACAAGCAAGAATTCAAGCTTGGAGGTGCAGCGTGACCCGGTCGTGCCCCTCTCTAGAGATA
ATGAGCATTGCATGTCTAAGTTATAAAAAATTACCACATATTTTTTTTGTCACACTTGTTTGAAGTGCAG
TTTATCTATCTTTATACATATATTTAAACTTTACTCTACGAATAATATAATCTATAGTACTACAATAATA
TCAGTGTTTTAGAGAATCATATAAATGAACAGTTAGACATGGTCTAAAGGACAATTGAGTATTTTGACAA
CAGGACTCTACAGTTTTATCTTTTTAGTGTGCATGTGTTCTCCTTTTTTTTTGCAAATAGCTTCACCTAT
ATAATACTTCATCCATTTTATTAGTACATCCATTTAGGGTTTAGGGTTAATGGTTTTTATAGACTAATTT
TTTTAGTACATCTATTTTATTCTATTTTAGCCTCTAAATTAAGAAAACTAAAACTCTATTTTAGTTTTTT
TATTTAATAATTTAGATATAAAATAGAATAAAATAAAGTGACTAAAAATTAAACAAATACCCTTTAAGAA
ATTAAAAAAACTAAGGAAACATTTTTCTTGTTTCGAGTAGATAATGCCAGCCTGTTAAACGCCGTCGACG
AGTCTAACGGACACCAACCAGCGAACCAGCAGCGTCGCGTCGGGCCAAGCGAAGCAGACGGCACGGCATC
TCTGTCGCTGCCTCTGGACCCCTCTCGAGAGTTCCGCTCCACCGTTGGACTTGCTCCGCTGTCGGCATCC
AGAAATTGCGTGGCGGAGCGGCAGACGTGAGCCGGCACGGCAGGCGGCCTCCTCCTCCTCTCACGGCACG
GCAGCTACGGGGGATTCCTTTCCCACCGCTCCTTCGCTTTCCCTTCCTCGCCCGCCGTAATAAATAGACA
CCCCCTCCACACCCTCTTTCCCCAACCTCGTGTTGTTCGGAGCGCACACACACACAACCAGATCTCCCCC
AAATCCACCCGTCGGCACCTCCGCTTCAAGGTACGCCGCTCGTCCTCCCCCCCCCCCCCTCTCTACCTTC
TCTAGATCGGCGTTCCGGTCCATGGTTAGGGCCCGGTAGTTCTACTTCTGTTCATGTTTGTGTTAGATCC
GTGTTTGTGTTAGATCCGTGCTGCTAGCGTTCGTACACGGATGCGACCTGTACGTCAGACACGTTCTGAT
TGCTAACTTGCCAGTGTTTCTCTTTGGGGAATCCTGGGATGGCTCTAGCCGTTCCGCAGACGGGATCGAT
TTCATGATTTTTTTTGTTTCGTTGCATAGGGTTTGGTTTGCCCTTTTCCTTTATTTCAATATATGCCGTG
CACTTGTTTGTCGGGTCATCTTTTCATGCTTTTTTTTGTCTTGGTTGTGATGATGTGGTCTGGTTGGGCG
GTCGTTCTAGATCGGAGTAGAATTCTGTTTCAAACTACCTGGTGGATTTATTAATTTTGGATCTGTATGT
GTGTGCCATACATATTCATAGTTACGAATTGAAGATGATGGATGGAAATATCGATCTAGGATAGGTATAC
ATGTTGATGCGGGTTTTACTGATGCATATACAGAGATGCTTTTTGTTCGCTTGGTTGTGATGATGTGGTG
TGGTTGGGCGGTCGTTCATTCGTTCTAGATCGGAGTAGAATACTGTTTCAAACTACCTGGTGTATTTATT
AATTTTGGAACTGTATGTGTGTGTCATACATCTTCATAGTTACGAGTTTAAGATGGATGGAAATATCGAT
CTAGGATAGGTATACATGTTGATGTGGGTTTTACTGATGCATATACATGATGGCATATGCAGCATCTATT
CATATGCTCTAACCTTGAGTACCTATCTATTATAATAAACAAGTATGTTTTATAATTATTTTGATCTTGA
TATACTTGGATGATGGCATATGCAGCAGCTATATGTGGATTTTTTTAGCCCTGCCTTCATACGCTATTTA
TTTGCTTGGTACTGTTTCTTTTGTCGATGCTCACCCTGTTGTTTGGTGTTACTTCTGCAGGAATGGCACC
GAAGAAGAAGCGCAAAGTGGCCCACGTGATGGACTATAAGGACCACGATGGCGACTACAAGGACCATGAC
ATTGACTATAAGGATGACGACGATAAGAACGCCCAGAGCGGCGCCAGCGTCATGGACAAGAAGTACAGCA
TCGGCCTGGACATCGGGACCAACAGCGTGGGGTGGGCGGTTATCACGGACGAGTACAAGGTGCCAAGCAA
GAAGTTCAAGGTGCTGGGCAACACCGACCGCCACTCCATCAAGAAGAACCTCATCGGAGCCCTCCTCTTC
GACAGCGGCGAAACGGCTGAGGCTACCAGGCTCAAGAGGACCGCTAGGCGCAGGTACACCCGCAGGAAGA
ACAGGATCTGCTACCTCCAAGAAATCTTCAGCAACGAGATGGCGAAGGTGGACGACTCCTTCTTCCACCG
CCTGGAGGAGAGCTTCCTCGTCGAGGAAGATAAGAAGCACGAGAGGCACCCAATCTTCGGCAACATCGTG
GACGAGGTCGCCTACCACGAGAAGTACCCAACCATCTACCACCTGAGGAAGAAGCTCGTGGACAGCACCG
ACAAGGCCGACCTCCGCCTGATCTACCTCGCCCTGGCCCACATGATTAAGTTCAGGGGCCACTTCCTGAT
CGAGGGCGACCTCAACCCAGACAACTCCGACGTGGACAAGCTGTTCATCCAACTCGTCCAGACCTACAAC
CAACTCTTCGAGGAGAACCCAATCAACGCTTCCGGCGTGGACGCTAAGGCTATCCTGAGCGCCAGGCTCT
CCAAGTCCCGCAGGCTGGAGAACCTGATCGCCCAGCTCCCAGGCGAGAAGAAGAACGGCCTGTTCGGCAA
CCTCATCGCTCTCTCCCTGGGCCTCACCCCAAACTTCAAGAGCAACTTCGACCTCGCTGAGGACGCCAAG
CTGCAACTCAGCAAGGACACCTACGACGACGACCTCGACAACCTCCTGGCCCAGATCGGCGACCAATACG
CCGACCTGTTCCTCGCCGCCAAGAACCTGTCCGACGCCATCCTCCTGAGCGACATCCTCCGCGTGAACAC
CGAGATCACCAAGGCCCCACTCTCCGCCAGCATGATCAAACGCTACGACGAGCACCACCAGGACCTGACC
CTCCTGAAGGCCCTGGTCAGGCAACAGCTCCCAGAGAAGTACAAGGAAATCTTCTTCGACCAGTCCAAGA
ACGGCTACGCTGGCTACATCGACGGCGGAGCGAGCCAAGAGGAGTTCTACAAGTTCATCAAGCCAATCCT
GGAGAAGATGGACGGCACCGAGGAGCTGCTGGTGAAGCTCAACAGGGAGGACCTCCTGAGGAAGCAGCGC
ACCTTCGACAACGGCTCCATCCCACACCAAATCCACCTCGGCGAGCTGCACGCTATCCTCCGCAGGCAAG
AGGACTTCTACCCATTCCTCAAGGACAACAGGGAGAAGATCGAGAAGATCCTGACCTTCCGCATCCCATA
CTACGTGGGGCCACTCGCCAGGGGCAACTCCCGCTTCGCTTGGATGACCCGCAAGAGCGAGGAAACGATC
ACCCCGTGGAACTTCGAGGAAGTGGTGGACAAGGGCGCTTCCGCTCAGAGCTTCATCGAGAGGATGACCA
ACTTCGACAAGAACCTGCCAAACGAGAAGGTGCTCCCAAAGCACAGCCTCCTGTACGAATACTTCACCGT
CTACAACGAGCTGACCAAGGTGAAGTATGTGACCGAGGGCATGAGGAAACCAGCCTTCCTGTCCGGCGAG
CAGAAGAAGGCCATCGTGGACCTCCTGTTCAAGACCAACAGGAAGGTGACCGTCAAGCAACTCAAGGAAG
ATTACTTCAAGAAGATCGAGTGCTTCGACTCCGTGGAGATCAGCGGCGTCGAGGACAGGTTCAACGCCAG
CCTCGGCACCTACCACGACCTCCTGAAGATCATCAAGGACAAGGACTTCCTGGACAACGAGGAGAACGAG
GACATCCTGGAGGACATCGTGCTGACCCTCACCCTGTTCGAGGACAGGGAGATGATCGAGGAGCGCCTCA
AGACCTACGCCCACCTCTTCGACGACAAAGTTATGAAGCAACTGAAGCGCAGGCGCTACACCGGCTGGGG
CAGGCTGTCCCGCAAGCTCATCAACGGCATCCGCGACAAGCAGTCCGGCAAGACCATCCTCGACTTCCTG
AAGAGCGACGGCTTCGCCAACAGGAACTTCATGCAACTGATCCACGACGACTCCCTCACCTTCAAGGAAG
ATATTCAGAAGGCTCAAGTCTCCGGCCAGGGCGACAGCCTGCACGAGCACATCGCTAACCTCGCTGGCTC
CCCAGCCATCAAGAAGGGCATCCTGCAAACCGTGAAAGTCGTGGACGAGCTGGTGAAGGTCATGGGCAGG
CACAAGCCAGAGAACATCGTCATCGAGATGGCCCGCGAGAACCAAACCACCCAGAAGGGCCAAAAGAACA
GCAGGGAGCGCATGAAGCGCATCGAGGAAGGCATCAAGGAGCTGGGCTCCCAAATCCTCAAGGAGCACCC
AGTCGAGAACACCCAACTCCAGAACGAGAAGCTCTACCTGTACTACCTCCAGAACGGCAGGGATATGTAT
GTGGACCAAGAGCTGGACATCAACCGCCTCAGCGACTACGACGTGGACCACATCGTCCCACAGTCCTTCC
TGAAGGACGACAGCATCGACAACAAGGTGCTCACCAGGTCCGACAAGAACCGGGGCAAGTCCGACAACGT
CCCAAGCGAGGAAGTGGTCAAGAAGATGAAGAACTACTGGAGGCAGCTCCTGAACGCCAAGCTCATCACC
CAAAGGAAGTTCGACAACCTCACCAAGGCTGAGCGCGGCGGCCTCAGCGAGCTGGACAAGGCGGGCTTCA
TCAAGAGGCAGCTCGTGGAAACCCGCCAAATCACCAAGCACGTCGCCCAAATCCTCGACTCCCGCATGAA
CACCAAGTACGACGAGAACGACAAGCTGATTAGGGAGGTGAAGGTCATCACCCTGAAGTCCAAGCTCGTG
AGCGACTTCAGGAAGGACTTCCAGTTCTACAAGGTCCGCGAGATCAACAACTACCACCACGCCCACGACG
CTTACCTCAACGCTGTGGTGGGCACCGCCCTCATCAAGAAGTACCCAAAGCTGGAGTCCGAGTTCGTGTA
CGGCGACTACAAGGTGTACGACGTTCGCAAGATGATCGCCAAGAGCGAGCAAGAGATCGGCAAGGCCACC
GCCAAATACTTCTTCTACTCCAACATTATGAACTTCTTCAAGACCGAGATCACCCTGGCTAACGGCGAGA
TCAGGAAGCGCCCACTCATCGAAACGAACGGCGAGACTGGCGAGATCGTGTGGGACAAGGGCAGGGACTT
CGCCACCGTCCGCAAGGTCCTCTCCATGCCACAGGTGAACATCGTCAAGAAAACCGAGGTCCAGACCGGC
GGCTTCTCCAAGGAGAGCATCCTGCCAAAGAGGAACTCCGACAAGCTCATCGCCCGCAAGAAGGACTGGG
ACCCAAAGAAGTACGGCGGATTCGACTCCCCAACCGTGGCCTACAGCGTCCTGGTGGTCGCCAAGGTGGA
GAAGGGCAAGTCCAAGAAGCTCAAGAGCGTCAAGGAGCTGCTGGGCATCACCATCATGGAGAGGAGCAGC
TTCGAGAAGAACCCAATCGACTTCCTGGAGGCCAAGGGCTACAAGGAAGTGAAGAAGGACCTGATTATCA
AGCTCCCAAAGTATTCCCTCTTCGAGCTGGAGAACGGCAGGAAGCGCATGTTGGCTTCCGCTGGCGAGCT
GCAAAAGGGCAACGAGCTGGCCCTGCCATCCAAGTATGTGAACTTCCTCTACCTGGCCTCCCACTACGAG
AAGCTCAAGGGCAGCCCAGAGGACAACGAGCAAAAGCAGCTGTTCGTCGAGCAGCACAAGCACTACCTCG
ACGAGATCATCGAGCAAATCTCCGAGTTCTCCAAGCGCGTGATCCTCGCCGACGCCAACCTGGACAAGGT
CCTCAGCGCCTACAACAAGCACAGGGACAAGCCAATCCGCGAGCAGGCCGAGAACATCATCCACCTCTTC
ACCCTGACCAACCTCGGCGCTCCAGCGGCCTTCAAATACTTCGACACCACCATCGACAGGAAACGCTACA
CCTCCACCAAGGAAGTGCTCGACGCCACCCTCATCCATCAAAGCATCACCGGGCTCTACGAAACGAGAAT
CGACCTGTCACAACTGGGCGGCGACAGTTCTCTAAACGCCACCAGCGGGAAGCGCGTGCCTAAGGAGGCC
GGAGCCGGGACCGACAAGAAGAAGAAAAGTTAAGCTTGTCAAGCAGATCGTTCAAACATTTGGCAATAAA
GTTTCTTAAGATTGAATCCTGTTGCCGGTCTTGCGATGATTATCATATAATTTCTGTTGAATTACGTTAA
GCATGTAATAATTAACATGTAATGCATGACGTTATTTATGAGATGGGTTTTTATGATTAGAGTCCCGCAA
TTATACATTTAATACGCGATAGAAAACAAAATATAGCGCGCAAACTAGGATAAATTATCGCGCGCGGTGT
CATCTATGTTACTAGATCGACGCTACTATTGTCTTCTGCACGAAGTGGTTTAAACTATCAGTGTTTGACA
GGATATATTGGCGGGTAAACCTAAGAGAAAAGAGCGTTTATTAGAATAATCGGATATTTAAAAGGGCGTG
AAAAGGTTTATCCGTTCGTCCATTTGTATGTGCATGCCAACCACAGGGTTCCCCAGATCAGGCGCTGGCT
GCTGAACCCCCAGCCGGAACTGACCCCACAAGGCCCTAGCGTTTGCAATGCACCAGGTCATCATTGACCC
AGGCGTGTTCCACCAGGCCGCTGCCTCGCAACTCTTCGCAGGCTTCGCCGACCTGCTCGCGCCACTTCTT
CACGCGGGTGGAATCCGATCCGCACATGAGGCGGAAGGTTTCCAGCTTGAGCGGGTACGGCTCCCGGTGC
GAGCTGAAATAGTCGAACATCCGTCGGGCCGTCGGCGACAGCTTGCGGTACTTCTCCCATATGAATTTCG
TGTAGTGGTCGCCAGCAAACAGCACGACGATTTCCTCGTCGATCAGGACCTGGCAACGGGACGTTTTCTT
GCCACGGTCCAGGACGCGGAAGCGGTGCAGCAGCGACACCGATTCCAGGTGCCCAACGCGGTCGGACGTG
AAGCCCATCGCCGTCGCCTGTAGGCGCGACAGGCATTCCTCGGCCTTCGTGTAATACCGGCCATTGATCG
ACCAGCCCAGGTCCTGGCAAAGCTCGTAGAACGTGAAGGTGATCGGCTCGCCGATAGGGGTGCGCTTCGC
GTACTCCAACACCTGCTGCCACACCAGTTCGTCATCGTCGGCCCGCAGCTCGACGCCGGTGTAGGTGATC
TTCACGTCCTTGTTGACGTGGAAAATGACCTTGTTTTGCAGCGCCTCGCGCGGGATTTTCTTGTTGCGCG
TGGTGAACAGGGCAGAGCGGGCCGTGTCGTTTGGCATCGCTCGCATCGTGTCCGGCCACGGCGCAATATC
GAACAAGGAAAGCTGCATTTCCTTGATCTGCTGCTTCGTGTGTTTCAGCAACGCGGCCTGCTTGGCCTCG
CTGACCTGTTTTGCCAGGTCCTCGCCGGCGGTTTTTCGCTTCTTGGTCGTCATAGTTCCTCGCGTGTCGA
TGGTCATCGACTTCGCCAAACCTGCCGCCTCCTGTTCAAGACGACGCGAACGCTCCACGGCGGCCGATGG
CGCGGGCAGGGCAGGGGGAGCCAGTTGCACGCTGTCGCGCTCGATCTTGGCCGTAGCTTGCTGGACCATC
GAGCCGACGGACTGGAAGGTTTCGCGGGGCGCACGCATGACGGTGCGGCTTGCGATGGTTTCGGCATCCT
CGGCGGAAAACCCCGCGTCGATCAGTTCTTGCCTGTATGCCTTCCGGTCAAACGTCCGATTCATTCACCC
TCCTTGCGGGATTGCCCCGACTCACGCCGGGGCAATGTGCCCTTATTCCTGATTTGACCCGCCTGGTGCC
TTGGTGTCCAGATAATCCACCTTATCGGCAATGAAGTCGGTCCCGTAGACCGTCTGGCCGTCCTTCTCGT
ACTTGGTATTCCGAATCTTGCCCTGCACGAATACCAGCGACCCCTTGCCCAAATACTTGCCGTGGGCCTC
GGCCTGAGAGCCAAAACACTTGATGCGGAAGAAGTCGGTGCGCTCCTGCTTGTCGCCGGCATCGTTGCGC
CACATCTAGGATCTGCCAGGAACCGTAAAAAGGCCGCGTTGCTGGCGTTTTTCCATAGGCTCCGCCCCCC
TGACGAGCATCACAAAAATCGACGCTCAAGTCAGAGGTGGCGAAACCCGACAGGACTATAAAGATACCAG
GCGTTTCCCCCTGGAAGCTCCCTCGTGCGCTCTCCTGTTCCGACCCTGCCGCTTACCGGATACCTGTCCG
CCTTTCTCCCTTCGGGAAGCGTGGCGCTTTCTCATAGCTCACGCTGTAGGTATCTCAGTTCGGTGTAGGT
CGTTCGCTCCAAGCTGGGCTGTGTGCACGAACCCCCCGTTCAGCCCGACCGCTGCGCCTTATCCGGTAAC
TATCGTCTTGAGTCCAACCCGGTAAGACACGACTTATCGCCACTGGCAGCAGCCACTGGTAACAGGATTA
GCAGAGCGAGGTATGTAGGCGGTGCTACAGAGTTCTTGAAGTGGTGGCCTAACTACGGCTACACTAGAAG
AACAGTATTTGGTATCTGCGCTCTGCTGAAGCCAGTTACCTTCGGAAAAAGAGTTGGTAGCTCTTGATCC
GGCAAACAAACCACCGCTGGTAGCGGTGGTTTTTTTGTTTGCAAGCAGCAGATTACGCGCAGAAAAAAAG
GATCTCAAGAAGATCCTTTGATCTTTTCTACGGGGTCTGACGCTCAGTGGAACGAAAACTCACGTTAAGG
GATTTTGGTCATGAGATTATCAAAAAGGATCTTCACCTAGATCCTTTTAAATTAAAAATGAAGTTTTAAA
TCAATCTAAAGTATATATGAGTAAACTTGGTCTGACAGTTACCAATGCTTAATCAGTGAGGCACCTATCT
CAGCGATCTGTCTATTTCGTTCATCCATAGTTGCCTGACTCCCCGTCGTGTAGATAACTACGATACGGGA
GGGCTTACCATCTGGCCCCAGTGCTGCAATGATACCGCGAGAACCACGCTCACCGGCTCCAGATTTATCA
GCAATAAACCAGCCAGCCGGAAGGGCCGAGCGCAGAAGTGGTCCTGCAACTTTATCCGCCTCCATCCAGT
CTATTAATTGTTGCCGGGAAGCTAGAGTAAGTAGTTCGCCAGTTAATAGTTTGCGCAACGTTGTTGCCAT
TGCTACAGGCATCGTGGTGTCACGCTCGTCGTTTGGTATGGCTTCATTCAGCTCCGGTTCCCAACGATCA
AGGCGAGTTACATGATCCCCCATGTTGTGCAAAAAAGCGGTTAGCTCCTTCGGTCCTCCGATCGTTGTCA
GAAGTAAGTTGGCCGCAGTGTTATCACTCATGGTTATGGCAGCACTGCATAATTCTCTTACTGTCATGCC
ATCCGTAAGATGCTTTTCTGTGACTGGTGAGTACTCAACCAAGTCATTCTGAGAATAGTGTATGCGGCGA
CCGAGTTGCTCTTGCCCGGCGTCAATACGGGATAATACCGCGCCACATAGCAGAACTTTAAAAGTGCTCA
TCATTGGAAAACGTTCTTCGGGGCGAAAACTCTCAAGGATCTTACCGCTGTTGAGATCCAGTTCGATGTA
ACCCACTCGTGCACCCAACTGATCTTCAGCATCTTTTACTTTCACCAGCGTTTCTGGGTGAGCAAAAACA
GGAAGGCAAAATGCCGCAAAAAAGGGAATAAGGGCGACACGGAAATGTTGAATACTCATACTCTTCCTTT
TTCAATATTATTGAAGCATTTATCAAGGTTATTGTCTCATGAGCGGATACATATTTGAATGTATTTAGAA
AAATAAACAAATAGGGGTTCCGCGCACGAATTGGCCAGCGCTGCCATTTTTGGGGTGAGGCCGTTCGCGG
CCGAGGGGCGCAGCCCCTGGGGGGATGGGAGGCCCGCGTTAGCGGGCCGGGAGGGTTCGAGAAGGGGGGG
CACCCCCCTTCGGCGTGCGCGGTCACGCGCACAGGGCGCAGCCCTGGTTAAAAACAAGGTTTATAAATAT
TGGTTTAAAAGCAGGTTAAAAGACAGGTTAGCGGTGGCCGAAAAACGGGCGGAAACCCTTGCAAATGCTG
GATTTTCTGCCTGTGGACAGCCCCTCAAATGTCAATAGGTGCGCCCCTCATCTGTCAGCACTCTGCCCCT
CAAGTGTCAAGGATCGCGCCCCTCATCTGTCAGTAGTCGCGCCCCTCAAGTGTCAATACCGCAGGGCACT
TATCCCCAGGCTTGTCCACATCATCTGTGGGAAACTCGCGTAAAATCAGGCGTTTTCGCCGATTTGCGAG
GCTGGCCAGCTCCACGTCGCCGGCCGAAATCGAGCCTGCCCCTCATCTGTCAACGCCGCGCCGGGTGAGT
CGGCCCCTCAAGTGTCAACGTCCGCCCCTCATCTGTCAGTGAGGGCCAAGTTTTCCGCGAGGTATCCACA
ACGCCGGCGGCCGCGGTGTCTCGCACACGGCTTCGACGGCGTTTCTGGCGCGTTTGCAGGGCCATAGACG
GCCGCCAGCCCAGCGGCGAGGGCAACCAGCCCGGTGAGCGTCGCAAAGGAGATCCTGATCTGACTGATGG
GCTGCCTGTATCGAGTGGTGATTTTGTGCCGAGCTGCCGGTCGGGGAGCTGTTGGCTGGCTGGTGGCAGG
ATATATTGTGGTGTAAACAAATTGACGCTTAGACAACTTAATAACACATTGCGGACGTTTTTAATGTACT
GGGGTGGATGCAGTGGGCCCCAC
Features (pLannotate 1.2.2; 11 found; start..end, strand, type, name):
     34..2020    +  promoter       Ubi promoter: maize polyubiquitin gene promoter
   2110..2128    +  CDS            3xFLAG (fragment): three tandem FLAG® epitope tags
   2152..6255    +  CDS            cas9: CAS9_STRP1 - Also known as csn1 From Streptococcus pyogenes serotype M1.
   6346..6598    +  terminator     NOS terminator: nopaline synthase terminator and poly(A) signal
   6646..6670    +  misc_feature   RB T-DNA repeat: right border repeat from nopaline C58 T-DNA
   6829..7974    -  CDS            trfA: TRFA_ECOLX - Experimental evidence at protein level: Swiss-Prot protein existence level 1. Also involved in plasmid copy number control, promoting intermolecular coupling of protein bound iterons at oriV, which inhibits replication initiation. From Escherichia coli.
   8310..8898    -  rep_origin     ori: high-copy-number ColE1/pMB1/pBR322/pUC origin of replication
   9069..9929    -  CDS            AmpR: β-lactamase; bla; confers resistance to ampicillin, carbenicillin, and related antibiotics
   9930..10034   -  promoter       AmpR promoter: bla
  10121..10752   -  rep_origin     oriV: incP origin of replication
  10844..10868   +  misc_feature   LB T-DNA repeat: left border repeat from nopaline C58 T-DNA
