[The description below was written by a language model from this plasmid's Addgene catalogue record and pLannotate feature annotations shown in this document.]
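Description:
pFH66 is a Level 1 module from a modular (Golden Gate/MoClo-style) cloning toolkit for plant genome editing, built in the pICH47742 acceptor backbone. It is a roughly 10.9 kb plasmid propagated in E. coli at high copy through a ColE1/pUC-type origin and selected with ampicillin via the β-lactamase gene and its native promoter. The backbone also carries the IncP oriV origin and the trfA replication initiator gene, which together provide broad-host-range replication such as in Agrobacterium. Nopaline-type left and right T-DNA border repeats flank the cargo position.

The payload is a single transcription unit in which the maize polyubiquitin (ZmUBI) promoter, a strong constitutive promoter widely used in cereals, drives a Streptococcus pyogenes Cas9 coding sequence described as wheat codon optimized, version 2. The unit is closed by the nopaline synthase terminator and polyadenylation signal. The annotation detects a short fragment matching the 3xFLAG epitope just upstream of the Cas9 open reading frame, suggesting an N-terminal tag. The record does not state this, and no nuclear localisation signals are listed in the feature table. No guide RNA cassette or plant selectable marker is annotated.

As a Level 1 part, the construct is presumably intended as the nuclease module to be combined with guide RNA expression units and a plant selection cassette in a higher-level assembly. The resulting vector would be used for CRISPR/Cas9 editing in wheat or other monocot species.
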