Addgene plasmid #131765: pFH66
Purpose: Level1 ZmUBIp::SpCas9 (wheat codon optimized, version 2):NOSt
Depositing lab: Vladimir Nekrasov. Depositing organization: Rothamsted Research. Publication: A modular cloning toolkit for genome editing in plants. Hahn F, Korolev A, Sanjurjo Loures L, Nekrasov V. BMC Plant Biol. 2020 Apr 23;20(1):179. doi: 10.1186/s12870-020-02388-2. PubMed 32326901.
Backbone
  Vector backbone: pICH47742
  Vector type: Plant Expression, CRISPR, Synthetic Biology
Growth in bacteria
  Bacterial resistance: Ampicillin, 100 μg/mL
  Growth temperature: 37°C
  Growth strain: DH5alpha
  Copy number: High Copy
Gene/Insert
  Gene/Insert name: ZmUBIp::SpCas9 (wheat codon optimized, version 2):NOSt
  Species: Synthetic
Terms and licenses: Academic/Nonprofit Terms; Industry Terms: Not Available to Industry
How to cite: pFH66 was a gift from Vladimir Nekrasov (Addgene plasmid # 131765 ; http://n2t.net/addgene:131765 ; RRID:Addgene_131765)
